Addgene plasmid #22922: pAAV-hADM-RFP
Depositing lab: Edward Callaway. Depositing organization: Salk Institute for Biological Studies. Publication: Short Promoters in Viral Vectors Drive Selective Expression in Mammalian Inhibitory Neurons, but do not Restrict Activity to Specific Inhibitory Cell-Types. Nathanson JL, Jappelli R, Scheeff ED, Manning G, Obata K, Brenner S, Callaway EM. Front Neural Circuits. 2009 Nov 9;3:19. doi: 10.3389/neuro.04.019.2009. eCollection 2009. PubMed 19949461.
Backbone
  Vector backbone: pAAV
  Backbone size w/o insert (bp): 4000
  Vector type: Mammalian Expression, AAV
Growth in bacteria
  Bacterial resistance: Ampicillin, 100 μg/mL
  Growth temperature: 37°C
  Growth strain: Stbl3
  Growth instructions: Stbl3
  Copy number: High Copy
Gene/Insert
  Gene/Insert name: human adrenomedullin promoter driving DsRedExpress (alt name: ADM)
  Species: H. sapiens (human)
  Insert size (bp): 4100
  Entrez Gene: ADM (a.k.a. AM, PAMP)
  Cloning method: Restriction Enzyme
  Sequencing primers: 5′ Unknown; 3′ SP6
Terms and licenses: Academic/Nonprofit Terms; Industry Terms: Not Available to Industry
How to cite: pAAV-hADM-RFP was a gift from Edward Callaway (Addgene plasmid # 22922 ; http://n2t.net/addgene:22922 ; RRID:Addgene_22922)
