[The description below was written by a language model from this plasmid's Addgene catalogue record and the feature table of its GenBank file.]
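Description:
pAAV-hADM-RFP is an adeno-associated virus transfer plasmid (pAAV backbone, mammalian expression/AAV vector type) of 8128 bp, in which a human adrenomedullin (ADM) promoter fragment drives the red fluorescent reporter DsRed-Express. It is maintained in E. coli as a high-copy plasmid through a ColE1/pUC-type origin, with selection by the beta-lactamase (AmpR) gene under its own promoter. An M13/f1 phage origin is also present in the backbone. The record lists a recombination-deficient strain for propagation, as is usual for plasmids carrying repeat-rich ITRs.

The annotated feature table places an AAV2 inverted terminal repeat at the start of the sequence, followed by a long unannotated stretch of roughly 2.6 kb that presumably corresponds to the human ADM promoter named in the catalogue entry, although the table does not label it. Downstream lie an internally truncated human beta-globin intron, which generally improves transcript processing and expression, a Kozak consensus, and the mammalian codon-optimized DsRed-Express coding sequence, a rapidly maturing tetrameric DsRed variant. The cassette is terminated by the bovine growth hormone polyadenylation signal, and a reverse-oriented SP6 promoter between the reporter and the poly(A) signal serves as a sequencing primer site. Only one ITR is annotated. A second ITR would be needed for packaging, but the table does not show it, so it may simply have escaped automated annotation.

The associated publication tested short promoters in viral vectors for selective expression in mammalian inhibitory neurons. This construct therefore appears intended for producing recombinant AAV that reports the activity and cell-type selectivity of the ADM promoter fragment through red fluorescence.
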