LOCUS       Exported 8128 bp ds-DNA circular SYN 13-MAY-2021
DEFINITION  synthetic circular DNA
ACCESSION   .
VERSION     .
KEYWORDS    pAAV-hADM-RFP
SOURCE      synthetic DNA construct
  ORGANISM  synthetic DNA construct
REFERENCE   1 (bases 1 to 8128)
  AUTHORS   Nathanson JL, Jappelli R, Scheeff ED, Manning G, Obata K, Brenner S,
            Callaway EM
  TITLE     Short Promoters in Viral Vectors Drive Selective Expression in
            Mammalian Inhibitory Neurons, but do not Restrict Activity to
            Specific Inhibitory Cell-Types.
  JOURNAL   Front Neural Circuits. 2009 . 3():19.
  PUBMED    19949461
REFERENCE   2 (bases 1 to 8128)
  AUTHORS   .
  TITLE     Direct Submission
  JOURNAL   Exported May 13, 2021 from SnapGene Server 1.1.58
            http://www.snapgene.com
FEATURES             Location/Qualifiers
     source          1..8128
                     /organism="synthetic DNA construct"
                     /mol_type="other DNA"
     repeat_region   7..136
                     /label=AAV2 ITR
     intron          2802..3277
                     /label=-beta-globin intron
                     /note="internally truncated intron from human beta-globin"
     regulatory      3353..3362
                     /regulatory_class="other"
                     /note="vertebrate consensus sequence for strong initiation
                     of translation (Kozak, 1987)"
     CDS             3359..4036
                     /codon_start=1
                     /product="rapidly maturing tetrameric variant of DsRed
                     fluorescent protein (Bevis and Glick, 2002)"
                     /label=DsRed-Express
                     /note="mammalian codon-optimized"
                     /translation="MASSEDVIKEFMRFKVRMEGSVNGHEFEIEGEGEGRPYEGTQTAK
                     LKVTKGGPLPFAWDILSPQFQYGSKVYVKHPADIPDYKKLSFPEGFKWERVMNFEDGGV
                     VTVTQDSSLQDGSFIYKVKFIGVNFPSDGPVMQKKTMGWEASTERLYPRDGVLKGEIHK
                     ALKLKDGGHYLVEFKSIYMAKKPVQLPGYYYVDSKLDITSHNEDYTIVEQYERAEGRHH
                     LFL"
     primer_bind     complement(3489..3507)
                     /label=mCherry-R
                     /note="mCherry, reverse primer"
     primer_bind     complement(3539..3559)
                     /label=DsRed1-N
                     /note="DsRed1, reverse primer"
     primer_bind     3757..3776
                     /label=mCherry-F
                     /note="mCherry, forward primer"
     primer_bind     3951..3974
                     /label=DsRed1-C
                     /note="DsRed1, forward primer"
     promoter        complement(4066..4084)
                     /label=SP6 promoter
                     /note="promoter for bacteriophage SP6 RNA polymerase"
     primer_bind     complement(4067..4084)
                     /label=SP6
                     /note="SP6 promoter, forward primer"
     primer_bind     complement(4104..4121)
                     /label=BGH-rev
                     /note="Bovine growth hormone terminator, reverse primer.
                     Also called BGH reverse"
     polyA_signal    4110..4221
                     /label=bGH poly(A) signal
                     /note="bovine growth hormone polyadenylation signal"
     rep_origin      4912..5425
                     /direction=RIGHT
                     /label=M13 ori
                     /note="M13 bacteriophage origin of replication; arrow
                     indicates direction of (+) strand synthesis"
     primer_bind     complement(4999..5018)
                     /label=F1ori-R
                     /note="F1 origin, reverse primer"
     primer_bind     5209..5230
                     /label=F1ori-F
                     /note="F1 origin, forward primer"
     primer_bind     complement(5906..5925)
                     /label=pRS-marker
                     /note="pRS vectors, use to sequence yeast selectable
                     marker"
     primer_bind     6025..6047
                     /label=pGEX 3'
                     /note="pGEX vectors, reverse primer"
     primer_bind     complement(6085..6103)
                     /label=pBRforEco
                     /note="pBR322 vectors, upsteam of EcoRI site, forward
                     primer"
     promoter        6171..6275
                     /gene="bla"
                     /label=AmpR promoter
     CDS             6276..7136
                     /codon_start=1
                     /gene="bla"
                     /product="beta-lactamase"
                     /label=AmpR
                     /note="confers resistance to ampicillin, carbenicillin, and
                     related antibiotics"
                     /translation="MSIQHFRVALIPFFAAFCLPVFAHPETLVKVKDAEDQLGARVGYI
                     ELDLNSGKILESFRPEERFPMMSTFKVLLCGAVLSRIDAGQEQLGRRIHYSQNDLVEYS
                     PVTEKHLTDGMTVRELCSAAITMSDNTAANLLLTTIGGPKELTAFLHNMGDHVTRLDRW
                     EPELNEAIPNDERDTTMPVAMATTLRKLLTGELLTLASRQQLIDWMEADKVAGPLLRSA
                     LPAGWFIADKSGAGERGSRGIIAALGPDGKPSRIVVIYTTGSQATMDERNRQIAEIGAS
                     LIKHW"
     primer_bind     complement(6494..6513)
                     /label=Amp-R
                     /note="Ampicillin resistance gene, reverse primer"
     rep_origin      7307..7895
                     /direction=RIGHT
                     /label=ori
                     /note="high-copy-number ColE1/pMB1/pBR322/pUC origin of
                     replication"
     primer_bind     7796..7815
                     /label=pBR322ori-F
                     /note="pBR322 origin, forward primer"
     primer_bind     8049..8066
                     /label=L4440
                     /note="L4440 vector, forward primer"
ORIGIN
        1 cagcagctgc gcgctcgctc gctcactgag gccgcccggg caaagcccgg gcgtcgggcg
       61 acctttggtc gcccggcctc agtgagcgag cgagcgcgca gagagggagt ggccaactcc
      121 atcactaggg gttccttgta gttaatgatt aacccgccat gctacttatc tacgtagcca
      181 tgctctagag gatccttcga aaagcttgta tacagagtga aaaggcagct aagccagcag
      241 tgcgcggccc agacagacca ctctgggcaa ggtccgcgcg acccactgcc cagccgcctt
      301 tgcaccggag ctcagagcca tatggcagag taggaaggaa gcttaaaggt ctgctgggga
      361 ccggctctaa gatggggact cgagagatgg gacatgactc gcccaccttc acacagcgaa
      421 ttgccgggag gtgaggacta gaagcctgtt tggctagtgg tctcgcacct ttggcctctc
      481 cgtcgagtcg ctgggcttca ggacattcga ttagaggagt ggttagtagg accccagaaa
      541 cccacaagca cgaagcagga agccccgtgg cttagccttt ccttcccagt ttggccccca
      601 ggagagaagt aagaaagaga agaagctgtg atgaaagagc acaaacgggt gacaaacgtg
      661 tctagcgtga ttcatcatga acaggcacaa attctttggg cgggggctag gactctcctt
      721 tgccccttga gaagttggtg accccagcct agaggaatcc acgccgcgcc ccagtcggcc
      781 gtgctagcgt gtcgggccga gtagggactc tgctgcttcc tacctgcagg gtgacttccc
      841 ctctctgcag atacctcccc tctctgagct tgaattttct acctgctgaa atgggaaaag
      901 gaatgttacc ttccttgcct gactcaaggg tggctgtgaa gctcaaagta gactgggatg
      961 tggccgtgct tggtaaactg taaaatgatt agcatacgtg aagcgttagt gtgctccctg
     1021 gcagtcagtc ctcacgttta cgatggatta atgaaggcag ccaggcacaa tctcaggtta
     1081 tgaccttata aggcataata ggattacaag gaggcaaaat gaaacagtat atttcctcct
     1141 aattttggtt attcctatgt ttccaaatag aaatgaaaat tctgaaattt cagataattc
     1201 ccccctccaa atcccaattc tcaatttagc ttttctgagc cttgtcccta ccgtgaaatc
     1261 ttactagctc accccgaaac gccggggtct tggtcctctg ggggactagt gagtcctgct
     1321 cctctcggct ttgctccgtc cctgccccgg cccctccgcg ggagtctggg gtcgcggccc
     1381 ggtcaggcgc caagccggca ggggggcgcg gtccacttga ggccacagct ccccaggtcc
     1441 agggctcggg ccatccgcgc tgtcccttcc gcgggctctt gctgttcttc gccaggaggc
     1501 tttgcactcc gggccgcatg ggtcctggat aaggacctca agaggttgta gtggcgcccc
     1561 ttcgctccgg cgtactgtct gaaccctgtg cccaaagagg gctgtggcag ttcctgcacc
     1621 aaccgcctgg agcccatacc taagccctct gggcacgagg gacctcctct cccccgctcc
     1681 cccctccccc catcccaact ccagccccaa aggaagcaat gcgcgcgtcc gagagcagga
     1741 gcgcgcgtgg ctgaggaaag aaagggaagg caaccgggca gcccaggccc cgccccgccg
     1801 ctcccccacc cgtgcgctta taaagcacag gaaccagagc tggccactca gtggtttctt
     1861 ggtgacactg gatagaacag ctcaagcctt gccacttcgg gcttctcact gcagctgggc
     1921 ttggacttcg gagttttgcc attgccagtg ggacgtctga gactttctcc ttcaagtact
     1981 tggcagatca ctctcttagc aggtaggtgc cgcagaccct gcgggttaag aggtggggtg
     2041 gggggcagtg cttgccaagg ccctaacctg ggagcgctgg gtgaggggaa caacccactt
     2101 tggagggttc tctgagagat agatacaccc catatcctgg gcccagctcg tgcacacagc
     2161 tggaggtcca gagacccagt cccctctgct ccgtcagcca agttccaaga agttgagcag
     2221 agaccctctg ggagcctggc ggggtgcagc ggcctcccct gcggggcctg tcacccggcc
     2281 ggcgcgtgca aacgcctctg gcgcctctct gcgcggaggg agataagcgt ctgagccagg
     2341 gaaagcgcgg gctaaacccg cctcgccggg gcccctgccc gccctccgtg ccccgcccgg
     2401 gcggtgcagc tggcccgggt gctcacgctc gactctcttt cttcttttcc agggtctgcg
     2461 cttcgcagcc gggatgaagc tggtttccgt cgccctgatg tacctgggtt cgctcgcctt
     2521 cctaggcgct gacaccgctc ggttggatgt cgcgtcggag tttcgaaaga agtgagtccg
     2581 ggcagcgcct tcccccttgc tggtacctgg caggcaaggg gaactgaccg ttggtcccga
     2641 aggtctagaa gtgaatggga gcagggacag gcctgggcgt cacctgaacg cacgcgaatc
     2701 gggtctgctt gtgttttcca ggtggaataa gtgggctctg agtcgtggga agagggaact
     2761 gcggatgtgg cgcgccgagc tcggatcctg agaacttcag ggtgagtcta tgggaccctt
     2821 gatgttttct ttccccttct tttctatggt taagttcatg tcataggaag gggagaagta
     2881 acagggtaca catattgacc aaatcagggt aattttgcat ttgtaatttt aaaaaatgct
     2941 ttcttctttt aatatacttt tttgtttatc ttatttctaa tactttccct aatctctttc
     3001 tttcagggca ataatgatac aatgtatcat gcctctttgc accattctaa agaataacag
     3061 tgataatttc tgggttaagg caatagcaat atttctgcat ataaatattt ctgcatataa
     3121 attgtaactg atgtaagagg tttcatattg ctaatagcag ctacaatcca gctaccattc
     3181 tgcttttatt ttatggttgg gataaggctg gattattctg agtccaagct aggccctttt
     3241 gctaatcatg ttcatacctc ttatcttcct cccacagctc ctgggcaacg tgctggtctg
     3301 tgtgctggcc catcactttg gcaaagcacg tgggccgcct cggccaccgg tcgccaccat
     3361 ggcctcctcc gaggacgtca tcaaggagtt catgcgcttc aaggtgcgca tggagggctc
     3421 cgtgaacggc cacgagttcg agatcgaggg cgagggcgag ggccgcccct acgagggcac
     3481 ccagaccgcc aagctgaagg tgaccaaggg cggccccctg cccttcgcct gggacatcct
     3541 gtccccccag ttccagtacg gctccaaggt gtacgtgaag caccccgccg acatccccga
     3601 ctacaagaag ctgtccttcc ccgagggctt caagtgggag cgcgtgatga acttcgagga
     3661 cggcggcgtg gtgaccgtga cccaggactc ctccctgcag gacggctcct tcatctacaa
     3721 ggtgaagttc atcggcgtga acttcccctc cgacggcccc gtaatgcaga agaagactat
     3781 gggctgggag gcctccaccg agcgcctgta cccccgcgac ggcgtgctga agggcgagat
     3841 ccacaaggcc ctgaagctga aggacggcgg ccactacctg gtggagttca agtccatcta
     3901 catggccaag aagcccgtgc agctgcccgg ctactactac gtggactcca agctggacat
     3961 cacctcccac aacgaggact acaccatcgt ggagcagtac gagcgcgccg agggccgcca
     4021 ccacctgttc ctgtagagtt taaaccgtac gggaaacggc cctattctat agtgtcacct
     4081 aaatgctaga gctcgctgat cagcctcgac tgtgccttct agttgccagc catctgttgt
     4141 ttgcccctcc cccgtgcctt ccttgaccct ggaaggtgcc actcccactg tcctttccta
     4201 ataaaatgag gaaattgcat cgcattgtct gagtaggtgt cattctattc tggggggtgg
     4261 ggtggggcag gacagcaagg gggaggattg ggaagacaat agcgcggccg ctctagagca
     4321 tggctacgta gataagtagc atggcgggtt aatcattaac tacaaggaac ccctagtgat
     4381 ggagttggcc actccctctc tgcgcgctcg ctcgctcact gaggccgggc gaccaaaggt
     4441 cgcccgacgc ccgggctttg cccgggcggc ctcagtgagc gagcgagcgc gccagctggc
     4501 gtaatagcga agaggcccgc accgatcgcc cttcccaaca gttgcgcagc ctgaatggcg
     4561 aatggaattc cagacgattg agcgtcaaaa tgtaggtatt tccatgagcg tttttcctgt
     4621 tgcaatggct ggcggtaata ttgttctgga tattaccnnn nnnnnnnnnn nnnnnnnnnn
     4681 nnnnnnnnnn nnnnnnnnnn nnnnnnnnnn nnnnnnnnnn nnnnnnnnnn nnnnnnnnnn
     4741 nnnnnnnnnn nnnnnnnnnn nnnnnnnnnn nnnnnnnnnn nnnnnnnnnn nnnnnnnnnn
     4801 nnnnnnnnnn nnnnnnnnnn nnnnnnnnnn nnnnnnnnnn nnnnnnnnnn nnnnnnnnnn
     4861 nnnnnnnnnn nnnnnnnnnn nnnnnnnnnn nnnnnnnnnn nnnnnnnnnn nnnnnnnnnn
     4921 nnnnnnnnnn nnnnnnnnnn nnnnnnnnnn nnnnnnnnnn nnnnnnnnnn nnnnnnnnnn
     4981 nnnnnnnnnn nnnnnnnnnn nnnnnnnnnn nnnnnnnnnn nnnnnnnnnn nnnnncnnnn
     5041 nnnnnnnnnn nnnnnnnnnn nnnnnnnnnn nnnnnnnnnn nnnnnnnnnn nnnnnnnnnn
     5101 nnnnnnnnnn nnnnnnnnnn nnnnnnnann nnnnnnnnnn nnnnnnnnnn nnnnnnnnnn
     5161 nnnnnnnnnn nnnnnnncct ttgacgttgg agtccacgtt ctttaatagt ggactcttgt
     5221 tccaaactgg aacaacactc aaccctatct cggtctattc ttttgattta taagggattt
     5281 tgccgatttc ggcctattgg ttaaaaaatg agctgattta acaaaaattt aacgcgaatt
     5341 ttaacaaaat attaacgttt acaatttaaa tatttgctta tacaatctnn nnnnnnnnnn
     5401 nnnnnnnnnn nnnnnnnnnn nnnnnnnnnn nnnnnnnnnn nnnnnnnnnn nnnnnnnnnn
     5461 nnnnnnnnnn nnnnnnnnnn nnnnnnnnct caggcaatga cctgatagcc tttgtagnnn
     5521 nnnnnnnnnn nnnnnnnnnn nnnnnnnnnn nnnnnnnnnn nnnnnnnnnn nnnnnnnnnn
     5581 nnnnnntggt gatttgactg tctccggcct ttctcacccg tttgaatctt tacctacaca
     5641 ttactcaggc attgcattta aaatatatga gggttctaaa aatttttatc cttgcgttga
     5701 aataaaggct tctcccnnnn nnnnnnnnnn nnnnnnnnnn nnnnnnnnnn nnnnnnnnnn
     5761 nnnnnnnnnn nnnnnnnnnn nnnnnnnnnn nnnnnnnnnt tctttgcctt gcctgtatga
     5821 tttattggat gttggaattc ctgatgcggt attttctcct tacgcatctg tgcggtattt
     5881 cacaccgcat atggtgcact ctcagtacaa tctgctctga tgccgcatag ttaagccagc
     5941 cccgacaccc gccaacaccc gctgacgcgc cctgacgggc ttgtctgctc ccggcatccg
     6001 cttacagaca agctgtgacc gtctccggga gctgcatgtg tcagaggttt tcaccgtcat
     6061 caccgaaacg cgcgagacga aagggcctcg tgatacgcct atttttatag gttaatgtca
     6121 tgataataat ggtttcttag acgtcaggtg gcacttttcg gggaaatgtg cgcggaaccc
     6181 ctatttgttt atttttctaa atacattcaa atatgtatcc gctcatgaga caataaccct
     6241 gataaatgct tcaataatat tgaaaaagga agagtatgag tattcaacat ttccgtgtcg
     6301 cccttattcc cttttttgcg gcattttgcc ttcctgtttt tgctcaccca gaaacgctgg
     6361 tgaaagtaaa agatgctgaa gatcagttgg gtgcacgagt gggttacatc gaactggatc
     6421 tcaacagcgg taagatcctt gagagttttc gccccgaaga acgttttcca atgatgagca
     6481 cttttaaagt tctgctatgt ggcgcggtat tatcccgtat tgacgccggg caagagcaac
     6541 tcggtcgccg catacactat tctcagaatg acttggttga gtactcacca gtcacagaaa
     6601 agcatcttac ggatggcatg acagtaagag aattatgcag tgctgccata accatgagtg
     6661 ataacactgc ggccaactta cttctgacaa cgatcggagg accgaaggag ctaaccgctt
     6721 ttttgcacaa catgggggat catgtaactc gccttgatcg ttgggaaccg gagctgaatg
     6781 aagccatacc aaacgacgag cgtgacacca cgatgcctgt agcaatggca acaacgttgc
     6841 gcaaactatt aactggcgaa ctacttactc tagcttcccg gcaacaatta atagactgga
     6901 tggaggcgga taaagttgca ggaccacttc tgcgctcggc ccttccggct ggctggttta
     6961 ttgctgataa atctggagcc ggtgagcgtg ggtctcgcgg tatcattgca gcactggggc
     7021 cagatggtaa gccctcccgt atcgtagtta tctacacgac ggggagtcag gcaactatgg
     7081 atgaacgaaa tagacagatc gctgagatag gtgcctcact gattaagcat tggtaactgt
     7141 cagaccaagt ttactcatat atactttaga ttgatttaaa acttcatttt taatttaaaa
     7201 ggatctaggt gaagatcctt tttgataatc tcatgaccaa aatcccttaa cgtgagtttt
     7261 cgttccactg agcgtcagac cccgtagaaa agatcaaagg atcttcttga gatccttttt
     7321 ttctgcgcgt aatctgctgc ttgcaaacaa aaaaaccacc gctaccagcg gtggtttgtt
     7381 tgccggatca agagctacca actctttttc cgaaggtaac tggcttcagc agagcgcaga
     7441 taccaaatac tgtccttcta gtgtagccgt agttaggcca ccacttcaag aactctgtag
     7501 caccgcctac atacctcgct ctgctaatcc tgttaccagt ggctgctgcc agtggcgata
     7561 agtcgtgtct taccgggttg gactcaagac gatagttacc ggataaggcg cagcggtcgg
     7621 gctgaacggg gggttcgtgc acacagccca gcttggagcg aacgacctac accgaactga
     7681 gatacctaca gcgtgagcta tgagaaagcg ccacgcttcc cgaagggaga aaggcggaca
     7741 ggtatccggt aagcggcagg gtcggaacag gagagcgcac gagggagctt ccagggggaa
     7801 acgcctggta tctttatagt cctgtcgggt ttcgccacct ctgacttgag cgtcgatttt
     7861 tgtgatgctc gtcagggggg cggagcctat ggaaaaacgc cagcaacgcg gcctttttac
     7921 ggttcctggc cttttgctgg ccttttgctc acatgttctt tcctgcgtta tcccctgatt
     7981 ctgtggataa ccgtattacc gcctttgagt gagctgatac cgctcgccgc agccgaacga
     8041 ccgagcgcag cgagtcagtg agcgaggaag cggaagagcg cccaatacgc aaaccgcctc
     8101 tccccgcgcg ttggccgatt cattaatg
//
