>Addgene plasmid #22922 | pAAV-hADM-RFP | addgene partial sequence | sequence record 28797 | 22922 with hBglob-intron-R 5'-GGTGCAAAGAGGCATGATAC
GAAGAGATTAGGGAAAGTATTAGAAATAAGATAAACAAAAAAGTATATTAAAAGAAGAAAGCATTTTTTA
AAATTACAAATGCAAAATTACCCTGATTTGGTCAATATGTGTACCCTGTTACTTCTCCCCTTCCTATGAC
ATGAACTTAACCATAGAAAAGAAGGGGAAAGAAAACATCAAGGGTCCCATAGACTCACCCTGAAGTTCTC
AGGATCCGAGCTCGGCGCGCCACATCCGCAGTTCCCTCTTCCCACGACTCAGAGCCCACTTATTCCACCT
GGAAAACACAAGCAGACCCGATTCGCGTGCGTTCAGGTGACGCCCAGGCCTGTCCCTGCTCCCATTCACT
TCTAGACCTTCGGGACCAACGGTCAGTTCCCCTTGCCTGCCAGGTACCAGCAAGGGGGAAGGCGCTGCCC
GGACTCACTTCTTTCGAAACTCCGACGCGACATCCAACCGAGCGGTGTCAGCGCCTAGGAAGGCGAGCGA
ACCCAGGTACATCAGGGCGACGGAAACCAGCTTCATCCCGGCTGCGAAGCGCAGACCCTGGAAAAGAAGA
AAGAGAGTCGAGCGTGAGCACCCGGGCCAGCTGCACCGCCCGGGCGGGGCACGGAGGGCGGGCAGGGGCC
CCGGCGAGGCGGGTTTAGCCCGCGCTTTCCCTGGCTCAGACGCTTATCTCCCTCCGCGCAGAGAGGCGCC
AGAGGCGTTT
