>Addgene plasmid #22922 | pAAV-hADM-RFP | addgene partial sequence | sequence record 28798 | 22922 with dsRed1-N
GGTCACCTTCAGCTTGGCGGTCTGGGTGCCCTCGTAGGGGCGGCCCTCGCCCTCGCCCTCGATCTCGAAC
TCGTGGCCGTTCACGGAGCCCTCCATGCGCACCTTGAAGCGCATGAACTCCTTGATGACGTCCTCGGAGG
AGGCCATGGTGGCGACCGGTGGCCGAGGCGGCCCACGTGCTTTGCCAAAGTGATGGGCCAGCACACAGAC
CAGCACGTTGCCCAGGAGCTGTGGGAGGAAGATAAGAGGTATGAACATGATTAGCAAAAGGGCCTAGCTT
GGACTCAGAATAATCCAGCCTTATCCCAACCATAAAATAAAAGCAGAATGGTAGCTGGATTGTAGCTGCT
ATTAGCAATATGAAACCTCTTACATCAGTTACAATTTATATGCAGAAATATTTATATGCAGAAATATTGC
TATTGCCTTAACCCAGAAATTATCACTGTTATTCTTTAGAATGGTGCAAAGAGGCATGATACATTGTATC
ATTATTGCCCTGAAAGAAAGAGATTAGGGAAAGTATTAGAAATAAGATAAACAAAAAAGTATATTAAAAG
AAGAAAGCATTTTTTAAAATTACAAATGCAAAATTACCCTGATTTGGTCAATATGTGTACCCTGTTACTT
CTCCCCTTCCTATGACATGAACTTAACCATAGAAAAGAAGGGGAAAGAAAACATCAAGGGTCCCATAGAC
TCACCCTGAAGTTCTCAGGATCCGAGCTCGGCGCGCCACATCCGCAGTTCCCTCTTC
